>Addgene plasmid #215273 | GB4807 | addgene full sequence | sequence record 440688 | Addgene NGS Result
GGAGATACATGAGAATTAAGGGAGTCACGGTATGACCCCCGCCGATGACGCGGGACAAGCCGTTTTACGT
TTGGAACTGACAGAACCGCAACGTTGAAGGAGCCACTGAGCCGCGGGTTTCTGGAGTTTAATGAGCTAAG
CACATACGTCAGAAACCATTATTGCGCGTTCAAAAGTCGCCTAAGGTCACTATCAGCTAGCAAATATTTC
TTGTCAAAAATGCTCCACTGACGTTCCATAAATTCCCCTCGGTATCCAATTAGAGTCTCATATTCACTCT
CAACTCGATCGAGGCAATGAACTCAAGTAAAAATCCTCCTTCTACTCTCCTTGATGTTTTCTTGGATACC
GCAAGAAACTTGGATACAGCAAGCAGAAATGTGCTCGAGTGTGGTGAACATCGATGGAGTTACAGAGAAC
TGGATACAGTGTCCTCAGCTCTCGCCCAGCATCTTCGATACACGGTGGGGCTGTCCCCTACTGTCGCAGT
GATCAGCGAGAATCACCCGTACATATTGGCCCTCATGCTCGCTGTATGGAAATTGGGCGGTACCTTCGCT
CCGATAGATGTCCACAGCCCTGCAGAACTGGTTGCCGGGATGCTTAACATAGTCTCACCGTCTTGCCTGG
TCATCCCGTCATCAGACGTAACAAACCAGACCCTTGCATGTGATCTTAACATTCCAGTGGTTGCATTTCA
TCCTCACCAAAGCACAATCCCGGAACTGAACAAAAAGTACCTGACGGACAGTCAAATCAGCCCTGATCTC
CCATTCCCCGATCCCAACCGTCCGGCTCTTTACCTGTTCACTTCTTCTGCTACGAGTAGATCCAACTTGA
AGTGCGTGCCCCTGACCCACACCTTCATACTGAGAAATAGCCTGTCAAAGAGGGCCTGGTGCAAAAGAAT
GAGGCCAGAAACAGATTTCGATGGTATAAGGGTTTTAGGATGGGCACCATGGAGTCATGTTCTGGCTCAC
ATGCAAGATATAGGGCCCCTTACACTCCTGAATGCTGGATGTTACGTCTTTGCAACGACACCGAGCACAT
ATCCAACCGAGTTGAAGGACGATAGGGATGTCATTTCTTGCGCCGCAAATGCAGTTATGTACAAGGGGGT
TAAGTCCTTCGCCTGTCTCCCGTTTGTGCTGGGAGGCCTTAAGGCCCTGTGTGAGTCCGAGCCGTCCGTC
AAAGCACAATTACAGGTCGAGGAGCGAGCACAGTTGTTAAAGAGCTTACAACACATGAAGATTCTTGAAT
GTGGTGGCGCTATGCTCGAAGTTTCAGTGGCTTCTTGGGCTATCGAGAATCGTATTCCCATTAGTATAGG
AATCGGTATGACCGAAACTGGCGGAGCCTTGTTCGCTGGACCCGTTCAAGCAATCCAAACGGGATTTAGT
TCAGAGGACAAGTTTATTGAGGATGCCACATATCTCCTTGTCAAAGACGATTACGAGTCACACGCAGAAG
AGGACATCAATGAAGGCGAACTGGTTGTTAAAAGCCGAATGCTGCCAAGGGGTTATCTGGGGTATAACGA
TCCATCCTTCTCAGTGGACGATGCAGGGTGGGTTACCTTCAAAACAGGCGACAGGTACTCCGTGACCCCG
GATGGTAAGTTTTCTTGGTTAGGAAGGAATACAGACTTTATACAGATGACAAGCGGTGAGACTCTCGATC
CCAGGCCCATCGAAAGTTTGCTTTGCGAGTCCTCCCTTATATCAAGAGCCTGTGTAATAGGCGATAAGTT
CCTGAATGGGCCCGCCACAGCAGTGTGTGCCATAATAGAATTGGAGCCGACTACGGTAGAGAAAGGTCAG
GCCCATAGCAGGGACATAGCCCGAATTTTTGCCCCCATAAACCGTGATTTGCCTCCTCCTTTAAGAATCG
CCTGGAGCCACGTCCTCGTGCTCCAACCCAGTGAAAAAATACCGATGACCAAAAAAGGAACGATCTTCCG
TAAGAAGATCGAACAAGTCTTTGGTAGTGCACTTGGTGGGTCCTCAGGTGACAATTCCCAAGCAACCACT
GATGCATCAGTCGTCCGTCGAGATGAACTGTCAAACACTGTTAAGCATATCATATCACGTGTTCTGGGCG
TGAGCGACGACGAGTTGCTGTGGACTCTCTCATTTGCCGAACTTGGAATGACCTCCGCCCTTGCAACGAG
AATTGCCAATGAATTGAATGAGGTTTTAGTAGGGGTCAATCTGCCTATCAATGCATGTTATATACACGTT
GACTTACCATCCCTGTCAAATGCAGTATATGCCAAACTGGCTCACTTGAAACTCCCTGACAGAACACCAG
AGCCGCGTAAGGCACCGGTTGAGAATCCTGGCGGAAAAGAGATCGTAATAGTGGGACAAGCATTTAGACT
TCCAGGCTCTATTAATGACGTGGCTAGTCTCCGTGACGCTTTTCTGGCCCGTCAAGCAAGTTCAATCATT
ACAGAAATACCACCAGACAGATGGGATCACGCATCCTTCTACCCGAAGGACATACGTTTCAACAAGGCCG
GCTTAGTGGACATTGCTAACTACGACCACAGTTTCTTCGGCTTGACGGCTACAGAAGCTCTTTACTTATC
TCCGACCATGAGACTCGCCCTGGAAGTTAGTTTTGAGGCCCTTGAGAACGCAAACATTCCGGTTTCTCAG
CTGAAGGGGTCACAAACAGCTGTCTACGTTGCTACCACGGATGACGGGTTCGAGACTCTCTTAAATGCAG
AGGCTGGGTACGACGCTTACACCCGATTCTACGGTACGGGGCGTGCAGCTTCCACGGCATCCGGCAGGAT
CTCATACCTGCTTGACGTTCATGGACCCAGTATAACTGTGGACACGGCATGTAGTGGAGGGGCTGTTTGC
ATTGATCAAGCTATAGACTACCTGCAATCCAGTTCAGCCGCTGATACCGCCATCATTTGTGCTTCTAATA
CTCATTGCTGGCCAGGATCATTCATGTTTCTGAGCGCCCAGGGTATGGTAAGCTCCGGCGGACGATGCGC
TACTTTCACGACCGATGCCGACGGCTACGTACCTAGCGAGGGTGCAGTCGCCTTCATTCTTAAAACACGT
GAAGCAGCTATGAGGGACAAAGACACAATTCTGGCTACCATCAAAGCAACACAAATTTCTCATAATGGTA
GGTCCCAGGGATTAGTCGCCCCCAATGTAAATTCCCAAGCCGACTTGCATAGAAGCCTGCTCCAAAAAGC
CGGGCTTTCACCGGCCGACATTCATTTCATCGAGGCACACGGAACTGGAACCTCCCTCGGAGATCTGTCC
GAGATCCAAGCTATAAATGATGCATATACGAGCTCACAACCTCGAACGGCCGGCCCGCTGATCGTTTCTG
CAAGCAAGACAGTGATAGGACACACTGAACCAGCCGGTCCGTTGGTGGGGATGCTGTCAGTACTGAACTC
CTTTAAAGAGGGGGCCGTCCCTGGTTTGGCACACTTGACCGCCGATAACCTGAATCCCGCTCTTGATTGC
AGCAGTGTTCCGTTACTCATACCTTACCAGCCCGTTCACCTGGCAGCCCCCAAGCCTCATCGTGCTGCTG
TAATGTCATATGGATTCTCTGGCACCCTCGGTGGGATCGTGCTGGAGGCACCAGATGAGGAAAGACTCGA
AGAGGAACCTCCTAATGACAAACCTATGTTGTTTGTAGTTAGTGCAAAAACACATACTGCATTAATAGAA
TATCTCGGCCGATACCTTGAATTCCTCTTGCAGGCAAATCCACAAGACTTCTGCGATATTTGTTATACTT
CATGCGTTGGGCGTGAACATTATCGATACAGATTCGCATGCGTAGCCAACGACATGGAGGATTTAATAGG
ACAATTGCAGAAGCGTTTAGGCTCTAAGGTCCCACCGAAACCTTCCTACAAAAGAGGGGCCCTTGCATTC
GCCTTCAGCGGTCAGGGCACACAGTTCCGAGGGATGGCTACCGAGCTCGCAAAAGCCTATTCCGGATTCC
GAAAAATAGTCTCTGATCTCGCTAAGAGGGCAAGTGAACTCTCAGGTCACGCTATTGATCGATTTTTGTT
AGCTTACGATATTGGGGCTGAAAACGTCGCCCCGGATAGCGAGGCTGATCAAATATGTATCTTCGTATAT
CAATGTAGCGTGCTTCGTTGGCTTCAGACAATGGGCATTAGACCATCTGCTGTTATAGGGCACTCCCTCG
GTGAGATTAGCGCTTCTGTCGCCGCCGGTGCATTGTCTCTGGACTCTGCACTGGACCTTGTTATCAGTCG
AGCTCGACTGTTAAGGAGCTCTACCAATGCACCCGCCGGTATGGCAGCCATGTCAGCATCACAGGACGAA
GTTGTTGAGTTGATTGGGAAATTAGACCTTGATAAAGCAAATTCACTCTCTGTTTCTGTTATCAATGGTC
CTCAGAATACGGTAGTAAGCGGTTCTTCAGCAGCCATTGAAAGTATAGTCGCACTGGCCAAAGGGCGAAA
GATAAAAGCAAGTGCTCTCAACATCAACCAAGCCTTCCACTCTCCCTACGTAGATTCTGCAGTACCAGGT
TTGCGTGCTTGGTCAGAGAAGCATATTTCCTCTGCTAGACCATTACAGATCCCCCTGTACTCTACACTCC
TTGGCGCCCAAGTAAGTGAGGGACAAATGCTGAATCCGGATCATTGGGTAGATCACGCAAGAAAACCTGT
CCAATTCGCTCAGGCCGCCACCATTATGAAAGAAAGCTTTACCGGAGTAATCATTGACATAGGTCCTCAA
GTAGTTGCTTGGAGTTTGCTGCTCTCAAACGGACTGACATCAGTTACCGCTCTCGCCGCAAAGCGAGGAC
GATCACAGCAGGTTGCCTTCCTTAGTGCTCTTGCAGATTTATACCAAGACTATGGTGTCGTGCCTGACTT
TGTGGGATTATACGCTCAACAGGAGGACGCCAGTCGTTTAAAGAAAACCGATATTCTGACCTATCCTTTC
CAAAGGGTGAGAAGGTATCCATCTTTCATCCCGAGTCGTAGGGCACCTACTCATGCCCATGTCCAAGATG
AGGAAACATTGTCATCTGGATCTTCCACACCCACATTGGAGAATACAGATCTCGACTCCGGTAAAGAGTC
TTTGATGGGACCCACACGTGGCCTTCTTCGAGTAGACGATCTGAGAGACAGTATCGTTTCTTCTGTAAAG
GATGTACTGGAGCTGAAATCAAATGAGGACTTGGACTTGTCCGAGTCCTTGAACGCATTGGGAATGGACA
GTATTATGTTCGCTCAATTACGTAAAAGGATAGGGGAGGGACTCGGGTTATCCGTCCCGATGGTATTCCT
GTCTGACGCCTTCTCAATCGGCGAGATGGTTAGTAACCTTGTAGAACAGGCAGAGGCTAGTGAGGACAAC
TGAGCTTGGAATGGATCTTCGATCCCGATCGTTCAAACATTTGGCAATAAAGTTTCTTAAGATTGAATCC
TGTTGCCGGTCTTGCGACGATTATCATATAATTTCTGTTGAATTACGTTAAGCATGTAATAATTAACATG
TAATGCATGACGTTATTTATGAGATGGGTTTTTATGATTAGAGTCCCGCAATTATACATTTAATACGCGA
TAGAAAACAAAATATAGCGCGCAAACTAGGATAAATTATCGCGCGCGGTGTCATCTATGTTACTAGATCG
GGAATTGCCAAGCTAATTCTTGAAGACGAAAGGGCCTCGTGATACGCCTATTTTTATAGGTTAATGTCAT
GATAATAATGGTTTCTTAGACGTCAGGTGGCACTTTTCGGGGAAATGTGCGCGGAACCCCTATTTGTTTA
TTTTTCTAAATACATTCAAATATGTATCCGCTCATGAGACAATAACCCTGATAAATGCTTCAATAATGGG
ACCGACTCGCGCTGTCAGGAGCTCAATGGTAACTTTACTCTTTATTTAACCATACATTTTTTTTTATTTT
TTTCACTTTGTTCTTCATCCACTATTGTTCTTTGTTCATCTTGAACAAAAGCTCCCTCCTTCTTTGTTCT
TCATCCACCATTGTTCTTCATCAATCATTTCGCTGTCAGGAGACTAGAGCCAAGCTGATCTCCTTTGCCC
CGGAGATCACCATGGACGACTTTCTCTATCTCTACGATCTAGGAAGAAAGTTCGACGGAGAAGGTGACGA
TACCATGTTCACCACCGATAATGAGAAGATTAGCCTCTTCAATTTCAGAAAGAATGCTGACCCACAGATG
GTTAGAGAGGCCTACGCGGCAGGTCTGATCAAGACGATCTACCCGAGTAATAATCTCCAGGAGATCAAAT
ACCTTCCCAAGAAGGTTAAAGATGCAGTCAAAAGATTCAGGACTAACTGCATCAAGAACACAGAGAAAGA
TATATTTCTCAAGATCAGAAGTACTATTCCAGTATGGACGATTCAAGGCTTGCTTCATAAACCAAGGCAA
GTAATAGAGATTGGAGTCTCTAAGAAAGTAGTTCCTACTGAATCAAAGGCCATGGAGTCAAAAATTCAGA
TCGAGGATCTAACAGAACTCGCCGTGAAGACTGGCGAACAGTTCATACAGAGTCTTTTACGACTCAATGA
CAAGAAGAAAATCTTCGTCAACATGGTGGAGCACGACACTCTCGTCTACTCCAAGAATATCAAAGATACA
GTCTCAGAAGACCAAAGGGCTATTGAGACTTTTCAACAAAGGGTAATATCGGGAAACCTCCTCGGATTCC
ATTGCCCAGCTATCTGTCACTTCATCAAAAGGACAGTAGAAAAGGAAGGTGGCACCTACAAATGCCATCA
TTGCGATAAAGGAAAGGCTATCGTTCAAGATGCCCCTGCCGACAGTGGTCCCAAAGATGGACCCCCACCC
ACGAGGAGCATCGTGGAAAAAGAAGACGTTCCAACCACGTCTTCAAAGCAAGTGGATTGATGTGATATCT
CCACTGACGTAAGGGATGACGCACAATCCCACTATCCTTCGCAAGACCCTTCCTCTATATAAGGAAGTTC
ATTTCATTTGGAGAGGACTCCGGTATTTTTACAACAATTACCACAACAAAACAAACAACAAACAACATTA
CAATTTACTATTCTAGTCGAAATGGTGAGCAAGGGCGAGGAGCTGTTCACCGGGGTGGTGCCCATCCTGG
TCGAGCTGGACGGCGACGTAAACGGCCACAAGTTCAGCGTGTCCGGCGAGGGCGAGGGCGATGCCACCTA
CGGCAAGCTGACCCTGAAGTTCATCTGCACCACCGGCAAGCTGCCCGTGCCCTGGCCCACCCTCGTGACC
ACCCTGACCTACGGCGTGCAGTGCTTCAGCCGCTACCCCGACCACATGAAGCAGCACGACTTCTTCAAGT
CCGCCATGCCCGAAGGCTACGTCCAGGAGCGCACCATCTTCTTCAAGGACGACGGCAACTACAAGACCCG
CGCCGAGGTGAAGTTCGAGGGCGACACCCTGGTGAACCGCATCGAGCTGAAGGGCATCGACTTCAAGGAG
GACGGCAACATCCTGGGGCACAAGCTGGAGTACAACTACAACAGCCACAACGTCTATATCATGGCCGACA
AGCAGAAGAACGGCATCAAGGTGAACTTCAAGATCCGCCACAACATCGAGGACGGCAGCGTGCAGCTCGC
CGACCACTACCAGCAGAACACCCCCATCGGCGACGGCCCCGTGCTGCTGCCCGACAACCACTACCTGAGC
ACCCAGTCCGCCCTGAGCAAAGACCCCAACGAGAAGCGCGATCACATGGTCCTGCTGGAGTTCGTGACCG
CCGCCGGGATCACTCTCGGCATGGACGAGCTGTACAAGGACGAGCTGTAAGCTTGGAATGGATCTTCGAT
CCCGATCGTTCAAACATTTGGCAATAAAGTTTCTTAAGATTGAATCCTGTTGCCGGTCTTGCGACGATTA
TCATATAATTTCTGTTGAATTACGTTAAGCATGTAATAATTAACATGTAATGCATGACGTTATTTATGAG
ATGGGTTTTTATGATTAGAGTCCCGCAATTATACATTTAATACGCGATAGAAAACAAAATATAGCGCGCA
AACTAGGATAAATTATCGCGCGCGGTGTCATCTATGTTACTAGATCGGGAATTGCCAAGCTAATTCTTGA
AGACGAAAGGGCCTCGTGATACGCCTATTTTTATAGGTTAATGTCATGATAATAATGGTTTCTTAGACGT
CAGGTGGCACTTTTCGGGGAAATGTGCGCGGAACCCCTATTTGTTTATTTTTCTAAATACATTCAAATAT
GTATCCGCTCATGAGACAATAACCCTGATAAATGCTTCAATAATGGGACCGACTCGCGCTGTCATGAGAC
CGGATCCTGACAGGATATATTGGCGGGTAAACCTAAGAGAAAAGAGCGTTTATTAGAATAATCGGATATT
TAAAAGGGCGTGAAAAGGTTTATCCGTTCGTCCATTTGTATGTGCATGCCAACCACAGGGTTCCCCTCGG
GATCAAAGTACTTTGATCCAACCCCTCCGCTGCTATAGTGCAGTCGGCTTCTGACGTTCAGTGCAGCCGT
CATCTGAAAACGACATGTCGCACAAGTCCTAAGTTACGCGACAGGCTGCCGCCCTGCCCTTTTCCTGGCG
TTTTCTTGTCGCGTGTTTTAGTCGCATAAAGTAGAATACTTGCGACTAGAACCGGAGACATTACGCCATG
AACAAGAGCGCCGCCGCTGGCCTGCTGGGCTATGCCCGCGTCAGCACCGACGACCAGGACTTGACCAACC
AACGGGCCGAACTGCACGCGGCCGGCTGCACCAAGCTGTTTTCCGAGAAGATCACCGGCACCAGGCGCGA
CCGCCCGGAGCTGGCCAGGATGCTTGACCACCTACGCCCTGGCGACGTTGTGACAGTGACCAGGCTAGAC
CGCCTGGCCCGCAGCACCCGCGACCTACTGGACATTGCCGAGCGCATCCAGGAGGCCGGCGCGGGCCTGC
GTAGCCTGGCAGAGCCGTGGGCCGACACCACCACGCCGGCCGGCCGCATGGTGTTGACCGTGTTCGCCGG
CATTGCCGAGTTCGAGCGTTCCCTAATCATCGACCGCACCCGGAGCGGGCGCGAGGCCGCCAAGGCCCGA
GGCGTGAAGTTTGGCCCCCGCCCTACCCTCACCCCGGCACAGATCGCGCACGCCCGCGAGCTGATCGACC
AGGAAGGCCGCACCGTGAAAGAGGCGGCTGCACTGCTTGGCGTGCATCGCTCGACCCTGTACCGCGCACT
TGAGCGCAGCGAGGAAGTGACGCCCACCGAGGCCAGGCGGCGCGGTGCCTTCCGTGAGGACGCATTGACC
GAGGCCGACGCCCTGGCGGCCGCCGAGAATGAACGCCAAGAGGAACAAGCATGAAACCGCACCAGGACGG
CCAGGACGAACCGTTTTTCATTACCGAAGAGATCGAGGCGGAGATGATCGCGGCCGGGTACGTGTTCGAG
CCGCCCGCGCACCTCTCAACCGTGCGGCTGCATGAAATCCTGGCCGGTTTGTCTGATGCCAAGCTGGCGG
CCTGGCCGGCCAGCTTGGCCGCTGAAGAAACCGAGCGCCGCCGTCTAAAAAGGTGATGTGTATTTGAGTA
AAACAGCTTGCGTCATGCGGTCGCTGCGTATATGATGCGATGAGTAAATAAACAAATACGCAAGGGGAAC
GCATGAAGGTTATCGCTGTACTTAACCAGAAAGGCGGGTCAGGCAAGACGACCATCGCAACCCATCTAGC
CCGCGCCCTGCAACTCGCCGGGGCCGATGTTCTGTTAGTCGATTCCGATCCCCAGGGCAGTGCCCGCGAT
TGGGCGGCCGTGCGGGAAGATCAACCGCTAACCGTTGTCGGCATCGACCGCCCGACGATTGACCGCGACG
TGAAGGCCATCGGCCGGCGCGACTTCGTAGTGATCGACGGAGCGCCCCAGGCGGCGGACTTGGCTGTGTC
CGCGATCAAGGCAGCCGACTTCGTGCTGATTCCGGTGCAGCCAAGCCCTTACGACATATGGGCCACCGCC
GACCTGGTGGAGCTGGTTAAGCAGCGCATTGAGGTCACGGATGGAAGGCTACAAGCGGCCTTTGTCGTGT
CGCGGGCGATCAAAGGCACGCGCATCGGCGGTGAGGTTGCCGAGGCGCTGGCCGGGTACGAGCTGCCCAT
TCTTGAGTCCCGTATCACGCAGCGCGTGAGCTACCCAGGCACTGCCGCCGCCGGCACAACCGTTCTTGAA
TCAGAACCCGAGGGCGACGCTGCCCGCGAGGTCCAGGCGCTGGCCGCTGAAATTAAATCAAAACTCATTT
GAGTTAATGAGGTAAAGAGAAAATGAGCAAAAGCACAAACACGCTAAGTGCCGGCCGTCCGAGCGCACGC
AGCAGCAAGGCTGCAACGTTGGCCAGCCTGGCAGACACGCCAGCCATGAAGCGGGTCAACTTTCAGTTGC
CGGCGGAGGATCACACCAAGCTGAAGATGTACGCGGTACGCCAAGGCAAGACCATTACCGAGCTGCTATC
TGAATACATCGCGCAGCTACCAGAGTAAATGAGCAAATGAATAAATGAGTAGATGAATTTTAGCGGCTAA
AGGAGGCGGCATGGAAAATCAAGAACAACCAGGCACCGACGCCGTGGAATGCCCCATGTGTGGAGGAACG
GGCGGTTGGCCAGGCGTAAGCGGCTGGGTTGCCTGCCGGCCCTGCAATGGCACTGGAACCCCCAAGCCCG
AGGAATCGGCGTGAGCGGTCGCAAACCATCCGGCCCGGTACAAATCGGCGCGGCGCTGGGTGATGACCTG
GTGGAGAAGTTGAAGGCCGCGCAGGCCGCCCAGCGGCAACGCATCGAGGCAGAAGCACGCCCCGGTGAAT
CGTGGCAAGCGGCCGCTGATCGAATCCGCAAAGAATCCCGGCAACCGCCGGCAGCCGGTGCGCCGTCGAT
TAGGAAGCCGCCCAAGGGCGACGAGCAACCAGATTTTTTCGTTCCGATGCTCTATGACGTGGGCACCCGC
GATAGTCGCAGCATCATGGACGTGGCCGTTTTCCGTCTGTCGAAGCGTGACCGACGAGCTGGCGAGGTGA
TCCGCTACGAGCTTCCAGACGGGCACGTAGAGGTTTCCGCAGGGCCGGCCGGCATGGCCAGTGTGTGGGA
TTACGACCTGGTACTGATGGCGGTTTCCCATCTAACCGAATCCATGAACCGATACCGGGAAGGGAAGGGA
GACAAGCCCGGCCGCGTGTTCCGTCCACACGTTGCGGACGTACTCAAGTTCTGCCGGCGAGCCGATGGCG
GAAAGCAGAAAGACGACCTGGTAGAAACCTGCATTCGGTTAAACACCACGCACGTTGCCATGCAGCGTAC
GAAGAAGGCCAAGAACGGCCGCCTGGTGACGGTATCCGAGGGTGAAGCCTTGATTAGCCGCTACAAGATC
GTAAAGAGCGAAACCGGGCGGCCGGAGTACATCGAGATCGAGCTAGCTGATTGGATGTACCGCGAGATCA
CAGAAGGCAAGAACCCGGACGTGCTGACGGTTCACCCCGATTACTTTTTGATCGATCCCGGCATCGGCCG
TTTTCTCTACCGCCTGGCACGCCGCGCCGCAGGCAAGGCAGAAGCCAGATGGTTGTTCAAGACGATCTAC
GAACGCAGTGGCAGCGCCGGAGAGTTCAAGAAGTTCTGTTTCACCGTGCGCAAGCTGATCGGGTCAAATG
ACCTGCCGGAGTACGATTTGAAGGAGGAGGCGGGGCAGGCTGGCCCGATCCTAGTCATGCGCTACCGCAA
CCTGATCGAGGGCGAAGCATCCGCCGGTTCCTAATGTACGGAGCAGATGCTAGGGCAAATTGCCCTAGCA
GGGGAAAAAGGTCGAAAAGGACTCTTTCCTGTGGATAGCACGTACATTGGGAACCCAAAGCCGTACATTG
GGAACCGGAACCCGTACATTGGGAACCCAAAGCCGTACATTGGGAACCGGTCACACATGTAAGTGACTGA
TATAAAAGAGAAAAAAGGCGATTTTTCCGCCTAAAACTCTTTAAAACTTATTAAAACTCTTAAAACCCGC
CTGGCCTGTGCATAACTGTCTGGCCAGCGCACAGCCGAAGAGCTGCAAAAAGCGCCTACCCTTCGGTCGC
TGCGCTCCCTACGCCCCGCCGCTTCGCGTCGGCCTATCGCGGCCGCTGGCCGCTCAAAAATGGCTGGCCT
ACGGCCAGGCAATCTACCAGGGCGCGGACAAGCCGCGCCGTCGCCACTCGACCGCCGGCGCCCACATCAA
GGCACCCTGCCTCGCGCGTTTCGGTGATGACGGTGAAAACCTCTGACACATGCAGCTCCCGGTGACGGTC
ACAGCTTGTCTGTAAGCGGATGCCGGGAGCAGACAAGCCCGTCAGGGCGCGTCAGCGGGTGTTGGCGGGT
GTCGGGGCGCAGCCATGACCCAGTCACGTAGCGATAGCGGAGTGTATACTGGCTTAACTATGCGGCATCA
GAGCAGATTGTACTGAGAGTGCACCATATGCGGTGTGAAATACCGCACAGATGCGTAAGGAGAAAATACC
GCATCAGGCGCTCTTCCGCTTCCTCGCTCACTGACTCGCTGCGCTCGGTCGTTCGGCTGCGGCGAGCGGT
ATCAGCTCACTCAAAGGCGGTAATACGGTTATCCACAGAATCAGGGGATAACGCAGGAAAGAACATGTGA
GCAAAAGGCCAGCAAAAGGCCAGGAACCGTAAAAAGGCCGCGTTGCTGGCGTTTTTCCATAGGCTCCGCC
CCCCTGACGAGCATCACAAAAATCGACGCTCAAGTCAGAGGTGGCGAAACCCGACAGGACTATAAAGATA
CCAGGCGTTTCCCCCTGGAAGCTCCCTCGTGCGCTCTCCTGTTCCGACCCTGCCGCTTACCGGATACCTG
TCCGCCTTTCTCCCTTCGGGAAGCGTGGCGCTTTCTCATAGCTCACGCTGTAGGTATCTCAGTTCGGTGT
AGGTCGTTCGCTCCAAGCTGGGCTGTGTGCACGAACCCCCCGTTCAGCCCGACCGCTGCGCCTTATCCGG
TAACTATCGTCTTGAGTCCAACCCGGTAAGACACGACTTATCGCCACTGGCAGCAGCCACTGGTAACAGG
ATTAGCAGAGCGAGGTATGTAGGCGGTGCTACAGAGTTCTTGAAGTGGTGGCCTAACTACGGCTACACTA
GAAGGACAGTATTTGGTATCTGCGCTCTGCTGAAGCCAGTTACCTTCGGAAAAAGAGTTGGTAGCTCTTG
ATCCGGCAAACAAACCACCGCTGGTAGCGGTGGTTTTTTTGTTTGCAAGCAGCAGATTACGCGCAGAAAA
AAAGGATCTCAAGAAGATCCTTTGATCTTTTCTACGGGGTCTGACGCTCAGTGGAACGAAAACTCACGTT
AAGGGATTTTGGTCATGCATTCTAGGTGATTATTTGCCGACTACCTTGGTGATCTCGCCTTTCACGTAGT
GGACAAATTCTTCCAACTGATCTGCGCGCGAGGCCAAGCGATCTTCTTCTTGTCCAAGATAAGCCTGTCT
AGCTTCAAGTATGACGGGCTGATACTGGGCCGGCAGGCGCTCCATTGCCCAGTCGGCAGCGACATCCTTC
GGCGCGATTTTGCCGGTTACTGCGCTGTACCAAATGCGGGACAACGTAAGCACTACATTTCGCTCATCAC
CAGCCCAGTCGGGCGGCGAGTTCCATAGCGTTAAGGTTTCATTTAGCGCCTCAAATAGATCCTGTTCAGG
AACCGGATCAAAGAGTTCCTCCGCCGCTGGACCTACCAAGGCAACGCTATGTTCTCTTGCTTTTGTCAGC
AAGATAGCCAGATCAATGTCGATCGTGGCTGGCTCGAAGATACCTGCAAGAATGTCATTGCGCTGCCATT
CTCCAAATTGCAGTTCGCGCTTAGCTGGATAACGCCACGGAATGATGTCGTCGTGCACAACAATGGTGAC
TTCTACAGCGCGGAGAATCTCGCTCTCTCCAGGGGAAGCCGAAGTTTCCAAAAGGTCGTTGATCAAAGCT
CGCCGCGTTGTTTCATCAAGCCTTACGGTCACCGTAACCAGCAAATCAATATCACTGTGTGGCTTCAGGC
CGCCATCCACTGCGGAGCCGTACAAATGTACGGCCAGCAACGTCGGTTCGAGATGGCGCTCGATGACGCC
AACTACCTCTGATAGTTGAGTCGATACTTCGGCGATCACCGCTTCCCTCATAATGTTTAACTTTGTTTTA
GGGCGACTGCCCTGCTGCGTAACATCGTTGCTGCTCCATAACATCAAACATCGACCCACGGCGTAACGCG
CTTGCTGCTTGGATGCCCGAGGCATAGACTGTACCCCAAAAAAACAGTCATAACAAGCCATGAAAACCGC
CACTGCGCCGTTACCACCGCTGCGTTCGGTCAAGGTTCTGGACCAGTTGCGTGAGCGCATACGCTACTTG
CATTACAGCTTACGAACCGAACAGGCTTATGTCCACTGGGTTCGTGCCTTCATCCGTTTCCACGGTGTGC
GTCACCCGGCAACCTTGGGTAGCAGCGAAGTCGAGGCATTTCTGTCCTGGCTGGAACAGAACTTATTATT
TCCTTCCTCTTTTCTACAGTATTTAAAGATACCCCAAGAAGCTAATTATAACAAGACGAACTCCAATTCA
CTGTTCCTTGCATTCTAAAACCTTAAATACCAGAAAACAGCTTTTTCAAAGTTGTTTTCAAAGTTGGCGT
ATAACATAGTATCGACGGAGCCGATTTTGAAACCGCGGTGATCACAGGCAGCAACGCTCTGTCATCGTTA
CAATCAACATGCTACCCTCCGCGAGATCATCCGTGTTTCAAACCCGGCAGCTTAGTTGCCGTTCTTCCGA
ATAGCATCGGTAACATGAGCAAAGTCTGCCGCCTTACAACGGCTCTCCCGCTGACGCCGTCCCGGACTGA
TGGGCTGCCTGTATCGAGTGGTGATTTTGTGCCGAGCTGCCGGTCGGGGAGCTGTTGGCTGGCTGGTGGC
AGGATATATTGTGGTGTAAACATAACGGATCCGGTCTCA
Features (pLannotate 1.2.2; 21 found; start..end, strand, type, name):
     83..262     +  promoter       NOS promoter: nopaline synthase promoter
   5417..5669    +  terminator     NOS terminator: nopaline synthase terminator and poly(A) signal
   5790..5877    +  promoter       AmpR promoter (fragment): bla
   6674..7018    +  promoter       CaMV 35S promoter: strong constitutive promoter from cauliflower mosaic virus
   6971..7017    +  promoter       minimal CaMV 35S promoter: minimal 35S promoter from cauliflower mosaic virus
   7050..7075    +  misc_feature   TMV Ω (fragment): translational enhancer from the tobacco mosaic virus 5'-leader sequence (Gallie et al., 1988)
   7092..7808    +  CDS            EGFP: EGFP is a basic (constitutively fluorescent) green fluorescent protein published in 1996, derived from Aequorea victoria. It is reported to be a rapidly-maturing weak dimer with moderate acid sensitivity.
   7844..8096    +  terminator     NOS terminator: nopaline synthase terminator and poly(A) signal
   8217..8304    +  promoter       AmpR promoter (fragment): bla
   8338..8362    +  misc_feature   RB T-DNA repeat: right border repeat from nopaline C58 T-DNA
   8702..9103    +  CDS            Y4CG_SINFN (fragment): Protein inferred from homology: Swiss-Prot protein existence level 3. From Sinorhizobium fredii (strain NBRC 101917 / NGR234).
   9663..10292   +  CDS            pVS1 StaA: stability protein from the Pseudomonas plasmid pVS1 (Heeb et al., 2000)
  10721..11794   +  CDS            pVS1 RepA: replication protein from the Pseudomonas plasmid pVS1 (Heeb et al., 2000)
  11860..12054   +  rep_origin     pVS1 oriV: origin of replication for the Pseudomonas plasmid pVS1 (Heeb et al., 2000)
  12257..12296   +  CDS            rop (fragment): Rop protein, which maintains plasmids at low copy number; rop
  12398..12538   +  misc_feature   bom: basis of mobility region from pBR322
  12724..13312   -  rep_origin     ori: high-copy-number ColE1/pMB1/pBR322/pUC origin of replication
  13403..14191   -  CDS            aadA: S3AD_ECOLX - Experimental evidence at protein level: Swiss-Prot protein existence level 1. Mediates bacterial resistance to the antibiotics streptomycin and spectinomycin. From Escherichia coli.
  14198..14254   -  CDS            GmR (fragment): gentamycin acetyltransferase; aacC1; confers resistance to gentamycin
  14430..14453   -  promoter       Pc promoter (fragment): intI1 (promoter lies within the coding sequence); class 1 integron promoter
  14977..15001   +  misc_feature   LB T-DNA repeat: left border repeat from nopaline C58 T-DNA
