[The description below was written by a language model from this plasmid's Addgene catalogue record and pLannotate feature annotations shown in this document.]
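Description:
GB4807 is a GoldenBraid-style plant synthetic biology module built in the pDGB3_omega1 backbone, a binary T-DNA vector derived from pCambia1302. The 15 kb plasmid carries the nopaline-type left and right T-DNA border repeats, the pVS1 origin with its RepA replication and StaA stability proteins for maintenance in Agrobacterium, and a high-copy ColE1/pUC-type origin with the pBR322 bom region for propagation in E. coli. Selection in bacteria is through aadA, which confers spectinomycin (and streptomycin) resistance.

The T-DNA payload is a multigene assembly named PNOS:HISPS-SF-EGFP-p19, joined through BsmBI sites that were destroyed during cloning, with internal BsaI and BsmBI sites removed from the parts to keep them compatible with Type IIS assembly. The first transcriptional unit places the hispidin synthase (HISPS) gene of the fungus Neonothopanus nambi, an enzyme of the fungal autonomous bioluminescence pathway, under the relatively weak nopaline synthase promoter and closes with a NOS terminator; the coding sequence itself is not annotated in the feature table, but the large gap between promoter and terminator is consistent with it. A second unit drives EGFP from the CaMV 35S promoter with a TMV omega translational enhancer fragment and a NOS terminator, giving a constitutive fluorescent signal. The record also states constitutive expression of p19, a viral suppressor of gene silencing commonly used to sustain transient expression, although the automated annotation does not identify it, nor the element denoted "SF", whose nature the record does not explain. The associated work concerns a quantitative autonomous bioluminescence reporter system for plants.
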