Addgene plasmid #215273: GB4807
Purpose: Module for the expressino of the N. nambi HISPS gene under the PNOS promoter and the constitutive expression of EGFP and p19.
Depositing lab: Diego Orzaez. Depositing organization: Instituto de Biologia Molecular y Celular de Plantas. Publication: A quantitative autonomous bioluminescence reporter system with a wide dynamic range for Plant Synthetic Biology. Calvache C, Vazquez-Vilar M, Moreno-Gimenez E, Orzaez D. Plant Biotechnol J. 2024 Jan;22(1):37-47. doi: 10.1111/pbi.14146. Epub 2023 Oct 26. PubMed 37882352.
Backbone
  Vector backbone: pDGB3_omega1
  Backbone manufacturer: self-made; derived from pCambia1302 generated at the Cambia Institute
  Vector type: Synthetic Biology
Growth in bacteria
  Bacterial resistance: Spectinomycin, 50 μg/mL
  Growth temperature: 37°C
  Growth strain: DH5alpha
  Copy number: High Copy
Gene/Insert
  Gene/Insert name: PNOS:HISPS-SF-EGFP-p19
  Species: Synthetic
  Mutation: BsaI and BsmBI sites removed
  Cloning method: Restriction Enzyme; 5′ cloning site BsmBI (destroyed during cloning); 3′ cloning site BsmBI (destroyed during cloning)
Terms and licenses: Academic/Nonprofit Terms; Industry Terms: Not Available to Industry
How to cite: GB4807 was a gift from Diego Orzaez (Addgene plasmid # 215273 ; http://n2t.net/addgene:215273 ; RRID:Addgene_215273)
